>Addgene plasmid #71750 | His-TEV-U_(+36GFP)-Cre | depositor full sequence | sequence record 135604 | His-TEV-U_(+36GFP)-Cre sequence 7149 bps
GGGAATTGTGAGCGGATAACAATTCCCCTCTAGAAATAATTTTGTTTAACTTTAAGAAGGAGATATCATA
TGCACCATCACCATCACCATGAAAACCTGTACTTCCAGGGCCTGTTTGATATTATTAAAAAAGTGGCGAG
CGTGATTGGCGGCCTGGCTAGCGGTGGTAGCGGTGGTTCTGGTGGTTCTGGTGGTAGCGGCGGTAGCGGT
GGTAGCGGTGGTAGCGGTGGCAGCGGCGGTTCTAGCAAAGGTGAACGTCTGTTTCGTGGTAAAGTACCGA
TCTTAGTGGAATTAAAGGGCGACGTGAACGGTCATAAATTTAGCGTGCGCGGCAAAGGCAAAGGTGACGC
TACCCGTGGTAAATTGACCCTGAAGTTTATTTGCACAACAGGCAAATTACCCGTTCCGTGGCCCACCTTA
GTGACCACCCTGACCTATGGCGTTCAGTGCTTCAGTCGTTACCCTAAACACATGAAACGTCACGATTTTT
TCAAATCAGCCATGCCTAAAGGATATGTTCAAGAGCGTACAATCAGCTTCAAGAAGGATGGCAAATATAA
AACGCGTGCGGAAGTGAAATTTGAAGGCCGCACATTAGTAAATCGTATCAAACTGAAAGGTCGTGACTTC
AAAGAAAAAGGCAACATTTTAGGCCATAAACTGCGTTATAACTTTAATTCTCATAAGGTGTATATTACGG
CCGATAAACGCAAGAATGGTATCAAGGCAAAATTCAAAATTCGCCATAACGTGAAAGACGGCAGCGTTCA
ATTAGCGGATCATTATCAACAAAACACGCCGATTGGTCGCGGGCCTGTACTGTTACCTCGCAACCACTAC
CTGAGCACCCGTTCTAAACTGAGCAAAGATCCGAAAGAAAAACGCGATCACATGGTTCTGTTAGAATTCG
TGACCGCTGCAGGCATTAAGCACGGACGCGACGAACGCTACAAGACCGGTGGTAGCGGTGGTTCTGGTGG
TTCTGGTGGTAGCGGCGGTAGCGGTGGTAGCGGTGGTAGCGGTGGCAGCGGCGGTACCGCGAGCAATTTA
CTGACCGTACACCAAAATTTGCCTGCATTGCCGGTCGATGCAACGAGTGATGAGGTTCGCAAGAACCTGA
TGGACATGTTCAGGGATCGCCAGGCGTTTTCTGAGCATACCTGGAAAATGCTTCTGTCCGTTTGCCGGTC
GTGGGCGGCATGGTGCAAGTTGAATAACCGGAAATGGTTTCCCGCAGAACCTGAAGATGTTCGCGATTAT
CTTCTATATCTTCAGGCGCGCGGTCTGGCAGTAAAAACTATCCAGCAACATTTGGGCCAGCTAAACATGC
TTCATCGTCGGTCCGGGCTGCCACGACCAAGTGACAGCAATGCTGTTTCACTGGTTATGCGGCGTATCCG
AAAAGAAAACGTTGATGCCGGTGAACGTGCAAAACAGGCTCTAGCGTTCGAACGCACTGATTTCGACCAG
GTTCGTTCACTCATGGAAAATAGCGATCGCTGCCAGGATATACGTAATCTGGCATTTCTGGGGATTGCTT
ATAACACCCTGTTACGTATAGCCGAAATTGCCAGGATCAGGGTTAAAGATATCTCACGTACTGACGGTGG
GAGAATGTTAATCCATATTGGCAGAACGAAAACGCTGGTTAGCACTGCAGGTGTAGAGAAGGCACTTAGC
CTGGGGGTAACTAAACTGGTCGAGCGATGGATTTCCGTCTCTGGTGTAGCTGATGATCCGAATAACTACC
TGTTTTGCCGGGTCAGAAAAAATGGTGTTGCCGCGCCATCTGCCACCAGCCAGCTATCAACTCGCGCCCT
GGAAGGGATTTTTGAAGCAACTCATCGATTGATTTACGGCGCTAAGGATGACTCTGGTCAGAGATACCTG
GCCTGGTCTGGACACAGTGCCCGTGTCGGAGCCGCGCGAGATATGGCCCGCGCTGGAGTTTCAATACCGG
AGATCATGCAAGCTGGTGGCTGGACCAATGTAAATATTGTCATGAACTATATCCGTAACCTGGATAGTGA
AACAGGGGCAATGGTGCGCCTGCTGGAAGATGGCGACGGCGGATCCTAATGACTCGAGTCTGGTAAAGAA
ACCGCTGCTGCGAAATTTGAACGCCAGCACATGGACTCGTCTACTAGCGCAGCTTAATTAACCTAGGCTG
CTGCCACCGCTGAGCAATAACTAGCATAACCCCTTGGGGCCTCTAAACGGGTCTTGAGGGGTTTTTTGCT
GAAAGGAGGAACTATATCCGGATTGGCGAATGGG
[124 nt withheld, positions 2275-2398]
C
[91 nt withheld, positions 2400-2490]
A
[49 nt withheld, positions 2492-2540]
CCTTTGACGTTGGAGTCCACGTTCTTT
[37 nt withheld, positions 2568-2604]
ACCCTATCTCGGTCTATTCTTTTGATTTATAAGGGATTTTGCCGATTTCGGCCTATTGGTTAAAAAATGA
GCTGATTTAACAAAAATTTAACGCGAATTTTAACAAAATATTAACGTTTACAATTTCTGGCGGCACGATG
GCATGAGATTATCAAAAAGGATCTTCACCTAGATCCTTTTAAATTAAAAATGAAGTTTTAAATCAATCTA
AAGTATATATGAGTAAACTTGGTCTGACAGTTACCAATGCTTAATCAGTGAGGCACCTATCTCAGCGATC
TGTCTATTTCGTTCATCCATAGTTGCCTGACTCCCCGTCGTGTAGATAACTACGATACGGGAGGGCTTAC
CATCTGGCCCCAGTGCTGCAATGATACCGCGAGACCCACGCTCACCGGCTCCAGATTTATCAGCAATAAA
CCAGCCAGCCGGAAGGGCCGAGCGCAGAAGTGGTCCTGCAACTTTATCCGCCTCCATCCAGTCTATTAAT
TGTTGCCGGGAAGCTAGAGTAAGTAGTTCGCCAGTTAATAGTTTGCGCAACGTTGTTGCCATTGCTACAG
GCATCGTGGTGTCACGCTCGTCGTTTGGTATGGCTTCATTCAGCTCCGGTTCCCAACGATCAAGGCGAGT
TACATGATCCCCCATGTTGTGCAAAAAAGCGGTTAGCTCCTTCGGTCCTCCGATCGTTGTCAGAAGTAAG
TTGGCCGCAGTGTTATCACTCATGGTTATGGCAGCACTGCATAATTCTCTTACTGTCATGCCATCCGTAA
GATGCTTTTCTGTGACTGGTGAGTACTCAACCAAGTCATTCTGAGAATAGTGTATGCGGCGACCGAGTTG
CTCTTGCCCGGCGTCAATACGGGATAATACCGCGCCACATAGCAGAACTTTAAAAGTGCTCATCATTGGA
AAACGTTCTTCGGGGCGAAAACTCTCAAGGATCTTACCGCTGTTGAGATCCAGTTCGATGTAACCCACTC
GTGCACCCAACTGATCTTCAGCATCTTTTACTTTCACCAGCGTTTCTGGGTGAGCAAAAACAGGAAGGCA
AAATGCCGCAAAAAAGGGAATAAGGGCGACACGGAAATGTTGAATACTCATACTCTTCCTTTTTCAATCA
TGATTGAAGCATTTATCAGGGTTATTGTCTCATGAGCGGATACATATTTGAATGTATTTAGAAAAATAAA
CAAATAGGTCATGACCAAAATCCCTTAACGTGAGTTTTCGTTCCACTGAGCGTCAGACCCCGTAGAAAAG
ATCAAAGGATCTTCTTGAGATCCTTTTTTTCTGCGCGTAATCTGCTGCTTGCAAACAAAAAAACCACCGC
TACCAGCGGTGGTTTGTTTGCCGGATCAAGAGCTACCAACTCTTTTTCCGAAGGTAACTGGCTTCAGCAG
AGCGCAGATACCAAATACTGTCCTTCTAGTGTAGCCGTAGTTAGGCCACCACTTCAAGAACTCTGTAGCA
CCGCCTACATACCTCGCTCTGCTAATCCTGTTACCAGTGGCTGCTGCCAGTGGCGATAAGTCGTGTCTTA
CCGGGTTGGACTCAAGACGATAGTTACCGGATAAGGCGCAGCGGTCGGGCTGAACGGGGGGTTCGTGCAC
ACAGCCCAGCTTGGAGCGAACGACCTACACCGAACTGAGATACCTACAGCGTGAGCTATGAGAAAGCGCC
ACGCTTCCCGAAGGGAGAAAGGCGGACAGGTATCCGGTAAGCGGCAGGGTCGGAACAGGAGAGCGCACGA
GGGAGCTTCCAGGGGGAAACGCCTGGTATCTTTATAGTCCTGTCGGGTTTCGCCACCTCTGACTTGAGCG
TCGATTTTTGTGATGCTCGTCAGGGGGGCGGAGCCTATGGAAAAACGCCAGCAACGCGGCCTTTTTACGG
TTCCTGGCCTTTTGCTGGCCTTTTGCTCACATGTTCTTTCCTGCGTTATCCCCTGATTCTGTGGATAACC
GTATTACCGCCTTTGAGTGAGCTGATACCGCTCGCCGCAGCCGAACGACCGAGCGCAGCGAGTCAGTGAG
CGAGGAAGCGGAAGAGCGCCTGATGCGGTATTTTCTCCTTACGCATCTGTGCGGTATTTCACACCGCATA
TATGGTGCACTCTCAGTACAATCTGCTCTGATGCCGCATAGTTAAGCCAGTATACACTCCGCTATCGCTA
CGTGACTGGGTCATGGCTGCGCCCCGACACCCGCCAACACCCGCTGACGCGCCCTGACGGGCTTGTCTGC
TCCCGGCATCCGCTTACAGACAAGCTGTGACCGTCTCCGGGAGCTGCATGTGTCAGAGGTTTTCACCGTC
ATCACCGAAACGCGCGAGGCAGCTGCGGTAAAGCTCATCAGCGTGGTCGTGAAGCGATTCACAGATGTCT
GCCTGTTCATCCGCGTCCAGCTCGTTGAGTTTCTCCAGAAGCGTTAATGTCTGGCTTCTGATAAAGCGGG
CCATGTTAAGGGCGGTTTTTTCCTGTTTGGTCACTGATGCCTCCGTGTAAGGGGGATTTCTGTTCATGGG
GGTAATGATACCGATGAAACGAGAGAGGATGCTCACGATACGGGTTACTGATGATGAACATGCCCGGTTA
CTGGAACGTTGTGAGGGTAAACAACTGGCGGTATGGATGCGGCGGGACCAGAGAAAAATCACTCAGGGTC
AATGCCAGCGCTTCGTTAATACAGATGTAGGTGTTCCACAGGGTAGCCAGCAGCATCCTGCGATGCAGAT
CCGGAACATAATGGTGCAGGGCGCTGACTTCCGCGTTTCCAGACTTTACGAAACACGGAAACCGAAGACC
ATTCATGTTGTTGCTCAGGTCGCAGACGTTTTGCAGCAGCAGTCGCTTCACGTTCGCTCGCGTATCGGTG
ATTCATTCTGCTAACCAGTAAGGCAACCCCGCCAGCCTAGCCGGGTCCTCAACGACAGGAGCACGATCAT
GCTAGTCATGCCCCGCGCCCACCGGAAGGAGCTGACTGGGTTGAAGGCTCTCAAGGGCATCGGTCGAGAT
CCCGGTGCCTAATGAGTGAGCTAACTTACATTAATTGCGTTGCGCTCACTGCCCGCTTTCCAGTCGGGAA
ACCTGTCGTGCCAGCTGCATTAATGAATCGGCCAACGCGCGGGGAGAGGCGGTTTGCGTATTGGGCGCCA
GGGTGGTTTTTCTTTTCACCAGTGAGACGGGCAACAGCTGATTGCCCTTCACCGCCTGGCCCTGAGAGAG
TTGCAGCAAGCGGTCCACGCTGGTTTGCCCCAGCAGGCGAAAATCCTGTTTGATGGTGGTTAACGGCGGG
ATATAACATGAGCTGTCTTCGGTATCGTCGTATCCCACTACCGAGATGTCCGCACCAACGCGCAGCCCGG
ACTCGGTAATGGCGCGCATTGCGCCCAGCGCCATCTGATCGTTGGCAACCAGCATCGCAGTGGGAACGAT
GCCCTCATTCAGCATTTGCATGGTTTGTTGAAAACCGGACATGGCACTCCAGTCGCCTTCCCGTTCCGCT
ATCGGCTGAATTTGATTGCGAGTGAGATATTTATGCCAGCCAGCCAGACGCAGACGCGCCGAGACAGAAC
TTAATGGGCCCGCTAACAGCGCGATTTGCTGGTGACCCAATGCGACCAGATGCTCCACGCCCAGTCGCGT
ACCGTCTTCATGGGAGAAAATAATACTGTTGATGGGTGTCTGGTCAGAGACATCAAGAAATAACGCCGGA
ACATTAGTGCAGGCAGCTTCCACAGCAATGGCATCCTGGTCATCCAGCGGATAGTTAATGATCAGCCCAC
TGACGCGTTGCGCGAGAAGATTGTGCACCGCCGCTTTACAGGCTTCGACGCCGCTTCGTTCTACCATCGA
CACCACCACGCTGGCACCCAGTTGATCGGCGCGAGATTTAATCGCCGCGACAATTTGCGACGGCGCGTGC
AGGGCCAGACTGGAGGTGGCAACGCCAATCAGCAACGACTGTTTGCCCGCCAGTTGTTGTGCCACGCGGT
TGGGAATGTAATTCAGCTCCGCCATCGCCGCTTCCACTTTTTCCCGCGTTTTCGCAGAAACGTGGCTGGC
CTGGTTCACCACGCGGGAAACGGTCTGATAAGAGACACCGGCATACTCTGCGACATCGTATAACGTTACT
GGTTTCACATTCACCACCCTGAATTGACTCTCTTCCGGGCGCTATCATGCCATACCGCGAAAGGTTTTGC
GCCATTCGATGGTGTCCGGGATCTCGACGCTCTCCCTTATGCGACTCCTGCATTAGGAAGCAGCCCAGTA
GTAGGTTGAGGCCGTTGAGCACCGCCGCCGCAAGGAATGGTGCATGCAAGGAGATGGCGCCCAACAGTCC
CCCGGCCACGGGGCCTGCCACCATACCCACGCCGAAACAAGCGCTCATGAGCCCGAAGTGGCGAGCCCGA
TCTTCCCCATCGGTGATGTCGGCGATATAGGCGCCAGCAACCGCACCTGTGGCGCCGGTGATGCCGGCCA
CGATGCGTCCGGCGTAGAGGATCGAGATCGATCTCGATCCCGCGAAATTAATACGACTCACTATA
Features (pLannotate 1.2.2; 22 found; start..end, strand, type, name):
      2..26      +  protein_bind   lac operator: The lac repressor binds to the lac operator to inhibit transcription in E. coli. This inhibition can be relieved by adding lactose or isopropyl-β-D-thiogalactopyranoside (IPTG). lac repressor encoded by lacI
     41..63      +  RBS            RBS: efficient ribosome binding site from bacteriophage T7 gene 10 (Olins and Rangwala, 1989)
     73..90      +  CDS            6xHis: 6xHis affinity tag
     91..109     +  CDS            TEV site (fragment): tobacco etch virus (TEV) protease recognition and cleavage site
    244..954     +  CDS            Superfolder GFP: Superfolder GFP is a basic (constitutively fluorescent) green fluorescent protein published in 2005, derived from Aequorea victoria. It is reported to be a very rapidly-maturing weak dimer.
   1044..2066    +  CDS            Cre: site-specific recombinase Cre is a site-specific recombinase from bacteriophage P1. Recombination occurs at loxP sequences.
   2095..2136    +  CDS            S-Tag (fragment): affinity and epitope tag derived from pancreatic ribonuclease A
   2166..2183    +  CDS            SET1 (fragment): solubility-enhancement tag derived from T7 phage gene 10B
   2191..2238    +  terminator     T7 terminator: transcription terminator for bacteriophage T7 RNA polymerase
   2275..2730    +  rep_origin     f1 ori (sequence partly withheld): f1 bacteriophage origin of replication; arrow indicates direction of (+) strand synthesis
   2845..3705    -  CDS            AmpR: β-lactamase; bla; confers resistance to ampicillin, carbenicillin, and related antibiotics
   3706..3798    -  promoter       AmpR promoter: bla
   3879..4467    +  rep_origin     ori: high-copy-number ColE1/pMB1/pBR322/pUC origin of replication
   4653..4795    -  misc_feature   bom: basis of mobility region from pBR322
   4897..5088    -  CDS            rop: Rop protein, which maintains plasmids at low copy number; rop
   5105..5485    +  CDS            YPB1_ECOLX: Protein predicted: Swiss-Prot protein existence level 4. From Escherichia coli.
   5547..5611    -  CDS            TcR (fragment): tetracycline efflux protein; tet; confers resistance to tetracycline
   5626..5647    -  protein_bind   CAP binding site: CAP binding activates transcription in the presence of cAMP. E. coli catabolite activator protein
   5660..6742    -  CDS            lacI: lac repressor; lacI; The lac repressor binds to the lac operator to inhibit transcription in E. coli. This inhibition can be relieved by adding lactose or isopropyl-β-D-thiogalactopyranoside (IPTG).
   6743..6820    -  promoter       lacI promoter: lacI
   6828..7107    -  CDS            TcR (fragment): tetracycline efflux protein; tet; confers resistance to tetracycline
   7133..2       +  promoter       T7 promoter (across the origin): promoter for bacteriophage T7 RNA polymerase
