[The description below was written by a language model from this plasmid's Addgene catalogue record and pLannotate feature annotations shown in this document.]
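Description:
His-TEV-U_(+36GFP)-Cre is a bacterial expression plasmid built on the Novagen pET29 backbone for producing a recombinant fusion protein in E. coli. The catalogue lists a total size of about 7.2 kb, and the depositor sequence is close to this at 7,149 nt. Although pET29 vectors normally carry kanamycin resistance, both the catalogue and the feature table show ampicillin selection through a β-lactamase gene and its promoter. Propagation relies on a ColE1/pMB1-type origin. The catalogue calls the plasmid high copy, but the annotated bom and rop elements are typical of pBR322-derived pET backbones with more moderate copy number. An f1 origin, a lacI repressor cassette and some tetracycline-resistance gene fragments left over from the backbone are also present.

Expression is driven by a T7 promoter with an adjacent lac operator and the T7 gene 10 ribosome binding site, so transcription requires a host that supplies T7 RNA polymerase (a DE3 lysogen) and is induced with IPTG; a T7 terminator closes the unit. The synthetic open reading frame of roughly 2 kb begins with a 6xHis affinity tag and a TEV protease recognition site. The catalogue tag field reads "TEV protease", but the annotation shows only the cleavage site. An unannotated stretch follows, presumably the "U" element, which the record does not define. Next come a GFP detected as superfolder-like, corresponding to the supercharged +36 GFP of the name, and Cre recombinase. Short S-Tag and SET1 matches lie downstream of Cre, and the record does not show whether they are translated. The associated publication concerns a peptide that enhances endosomal escape of delivered proteins, which suggests that the purified fusion is used in protein delivery experiments, with Cre-mediated loxP recombination available as a readout.
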