Addgene plasmid #71750: His-TEV-U_(+36GFP)-Cre
Purpose: His-TEV-U+36GFP-Cre for E.Coli expression
Depositing lab: David Liu. Depositing organization: Harvard University. Publication: Discovery and Characterization of a Peptide That Enhances Endosomal Escape of Delivered Proteins in Vitro and in Vivo. Li M, Tao Y, Shu Y, LaRochelle JR, Steinauer A, Thompson D, Schepartz A, Chen ZY, Liu DR. J Am Chem Soc. 2015 Nov 11;137(44):14084-93. doi: 10.1021/jacs.5b05694. Epub 2015 Oct 30. PubMed 26465072.
Backbone
  Vector backbone: pET29
  Backbone manufacturer: Novagen
  Backbone size w/o insert (bp): 5181
  Total vector size (bp): 7167
  Vector type: Bacterial Expression
Growth in bacteria
  Bacterial resistance: Ampicillin, 100 μg/mL
  Growth temperature: 37°C
  Growth strain: DH5alpha
  Growth instructions: For protein expression, transform into BL21 Star (DE3) cells. Induce at 1.0 OD with 0.5 mM IPTG final concentration. Growing overnight (16 hours) at 20-25 C.
  Copy number: High Copy
Gene/Insert
  Gene/Insert name: U_(pos36GFP)-Cre
  Species: Synthetic
  Insert size (bp): 1986
  Tag / fusion protein: TEV protease (N terminal on insert); 6X His (N terminal on insert)
Terms and licenses: Academic/Nonprofit Terms; Industry Terms: Not Available to Industry
How to cite: His-TEV-U_(+36GFP)-Cre was a gift from David Liu (Addgene plasmid # 71750 ; http://n2t.net/addgene:71750 ; RRID:Addgene_71750)
