>Addgene plasmid #71750 | His-TEV-U_(+36GFP)-Cre | addgene partial sequence | sequence record 133103 | T7 5'-TAATACGACTCACTATAGGG-3'
ACTTTAAGAAGGAGATATCATATGCACCATCACCATCACCATGAAAACCTGTACTTCCAGGGCCTGTTTG
ATATTATTAAAAAAGTGGCGAGCGTGATTGGCGGCCTGGCTAGCGGTGGTAGCGGTGGTTCTGGTGGTTC
TGGTGGTAGCGGCGGTAGCGGTGGTAGCGGTGGTAGCGGTGGCAGCGGCGGTTCTAGCAAAGGTGAACGT
CTGTTTCGTGGTAAAGTACCGATCTTAGTGGAATTAAAGGGCGACGTGAACGGTCATAAATTTAGCGTGC
GCGGCAAAGGCAAAGGTGACGCTACCCGTGGTAAATTGACCCTGAAGTTTATTTGCACAACAGGCAAATT
ACCCGTTCCGTGGCCCACCTTAGTGACCACCCTGACCTATGGCGTTCAGTGCTTCAGTCGTTACCCTAAA
CACATGAAACGTCACGATTTTTTCAAATCAGCCATGCCTAAAGGATATGTTCAAGAGCGTACAATCAGCT
TCAAGAAGGATGGCAAATATAAAACGCGTGCGGAAGTGAAATTTGAAGGCCGCACATTAGTAAATCGTAT
CAAACTGAAAGGTCGTGACTTCAAAGAAAAAGGCAACATTTTAGGCCATAAACTGCGTTATAACTTTAAT
TCTCATAAGGTGTATATTACGGCCGATAAACGCAAGAATGGTATCAAGGCAAAATTCAAAATTCGCCATA
ACGTGAAAGACGGCAGCGTTCAATTAGCGGATCATTATCAACAAAACACGCCGATTGGTCGCGGGCCTGT
ACTGTTACCTCGCAACCACTACCTGAGCACCCGTTCTAAACTGAGCAA
