>Addgene plasmid #71750 | His-TEV-U_(+36GFP)-Cre | addgene partial sequence | sequence record 133163 | T7term 5'-GCTAGTTATTGCTCAGCGG-3'
AGACGAGTCCATGTGCTGGCGTTCAAATTTCGCAGCAGCGGTTTCTTTACCAGACTCGAGTCATTAGGAT
CCGCCGTCGCCATCTTCCAGCAGGCGCACCATTGCCCCTGTTTCACTATCCAGGTTACGGATATAGTTCA
TGACAATATTTACATTGGTCCAGCCACCAGCTTGCATGATCTCCGGTATTGAAACTCCAGCGCGGGCCAT
ATCTCGCGCGGCTCCGACACGGGCACTGTGTCCAGACCAGGCCAGGTATCTCTGACCAGAGTCATCCTTA
GCGCCGTAAATCAATCGATGAGTTGCTTCAAAAATCCCTTCCAGGGCGCGAGTTGATAGCTGGCTGGTGG
CAGATGGCGCGGCAACACCATTTTTTCTGACCCGGCAAAACAGGTAGTTATTCGGATCATCAGCTACACC
AGAGACGGAAATCCATCGCTCGACCAGTTTAGTTACCCCCAGGCTAAGTGCCTTCTCTACACCTGCAGTG
CTAACCAGCGTTTTCGTTCTGCCAATATGGATTAACATTCTCCCACCGTCAGTACGTGAGATATCTTTAA
CCCTGATCCTGGCAATTTCGGCTATACGTAACAGGGTGTTATAAGCAATCCCCAGAAATGCCAGATTACG
TATATCCTGGCAGCGATCGCTATTTTCCATGAGTGAACGAACCTGGTCGAAATCAGTGCGTTCGAACGCT
AGAGCCTGTTTTGCACGTTCACCGGCATCAACGTTTTCTTTTCGGATACGCCGCATAACCAGTGAAACAG
CATTGCTGTCACTTGGTCGTGGCAGCCCGGACCGACGATGAAGCATGTT
